Addgene plasmid #38942: BRD4
Purpose: Bacterial expression for structure determination; may not be full ORF
Depositing lab: Nicola Burgess-Brown. Depositing organization: University of Oxford.
Backbone
  Vector backbone: pNIC28-Bsa4
  Backbone manufacturer: SGC
  Vector type: Bacterial Expression
Growth in bacteria
  Bacterial resistance: Kanamycin, 50 μg/mL
  Growth temperature: 37°C
  Growth strain: Mach1
  Copy number: Low Copy
Gene/Insert
  Gene/Insert name: BRD4 (alt names: bromodomain containing 4 [isoform long]; PDB:2OSS)
  Species: H. sapiens (human)
  Insert size (bp): 472
  GenBank ID: bromodomain containing 4 [isoform long]
  Entrez Gene: BRD4 (a.k.a. CAP, CDLS6, FSHRG4, HUNK1, HUNKI, MCAP)
  Tag / fusion protein: His Tev (N terminal on insert)
  Cloning method: Ligation Independent Cloning
  Sequencing primers: 5′ T7; 3′ T7-term
Terms and licenses: Academic/Nonprofit Terms; Industry Terms: Not Available to Industry
How to cite: BRD4 was a gift from Nicola Burgess-Brown (Addgene plasmid # 38942 ; http://n2t.net/addgene:38942 ; RRID:Addgene_38942)
