[The description below was written by a language model from this plasmid's Addgene catalogue record and pLannotate feature annotations shown in this document.]
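Description:
BRD4 is a bacterial expression plasmid built on the pNIC28-Bsa4 backbone, a pET-style vector designed for ligation-independent cloning, and was made to produce a fragment of human BRD4 for structure determination. The insert is about 472 bp from the long isoform of bromodomain containing 4. The record cautions that it may not be the full ORF, and at this size it clearly encodes only a domain-sized portion of the protein; the alternative name links it to a deposited crystal structure. The catalogue lists an N-terminal His tag followed by a TEV protease site, which allows affinity purification and then removal of the tag.

In the feature table, expression is driven by a T7 promoter with an adjacent lac operator and the T7 gene 10 ribosome binding site, and it ends at a T7 terminator. A plasmid-borne lacI gene supplies repressor, so transcription is IPTG-inducible in hosts that provide T7 RNA polymerase. The automated annotation labels the coding region (about 375 bp) as a BRD3 fragment. This most likely reflects the close homology among BET-family bromodomains rather than a different insert, since the catalogue identifies it as BRD4. The N-terminal His-TEV tag was not annotated, although unannotated space lies between the RBS and the insert. A short His-tag fragment and a solubility-tag fragment downstream of the insert appear to be backbone remnants, and the record does not show whether they are translated.

Propagation relies on a ColE1/pBR322-type origin with rop and bom, consistent with the listed low copy number. Selection is by kanamycin through aph(3')-Ia. An f1 origin and nonfunctional tetracycline-resistance fragments are also present.
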