Features (pLannotate 1.2.2; 19 found; start..end, strand, type, name):
      1..19      +  promoter       T7 promoter: promoter for bacteriophage T7 RNA polymerase
     20..44      +  protein_bind   lac operator: The lac repressor binds to the lac operator to inhibit transcription in E. coli. This inhibition can be relieved by adding lactose or isopropyl-β-D-thiogalactopyranoside (IPTG). lac repressor encoded by lacI
     59..81      +  RBS            RBS: efficient ribosome binding site from bacteriophage T7 gene 10 (Olins and Rangwala, 1989)
    158..532     +  CDS            BRD3 (fragment) (sequence withheld): BRD3_HUMAN - Also known as KIAA0043, RING3L. Experimental evidence at protein level: Swiss-Prot protein existence level 1. Chromatin reader that recognizes and binds hyperacetylated chromatin and plays a role in the regulation of transcription, probably by chromatin remodeling and interaction with transcription factors (PubMed:18406326, PubMed:27105114). Regulates transcription by promoting the binding of the transcription factor GATA1 to its targets (By similarity). From Homo sapiens (Human).
    598..615     +  CDS            9xHis (fragment): 9xHis affinity tag
    625..674     +  CDS            SET1 (fragment): solubility-enhancement tag derived from T7 phage gene 10B
    682..729     +  terminator     T7 terminator: transcription terminator for bacteriophage T7 RNA polymerase
    766..1194    +  rep_origin     f1 ori (sequence partly withheld): f1 bacteriophage origin of replication; arrow indicates direction of (+) strand synthesis
   1247..1304    +  promoter       AmpR promoter (fragment): bla
   1313..2128    -  CDS            KanR: aminoglycoside phosphotransferase; aph(3')-Ia; confers resistance to kanamycin in bacteria or G418 (Geneticin®) in eukaryotes
   2250..2838    +  rep_origin     ori: high-copy-number ColE1/pMB1/pBR322/pUC origin of replication
   3024..3163    -  misc_feature   bom: basis of mobility region from pBR322
   3265..3456    -  CDS            rop: Rop protein, which maintains plasmids at low copy number; rop
   3473..3853    +  CDS            YPB1_ECOLX: Protein predicted: Swiss-Prot protein existence level 4. From Escherichia coli.
   3925..4216    -  CDS            TcR (fragment): tetracycline efflux protein; tet; confers resistance to tetracycline
   4231..4252    -  protein_bind   CAP binding site: CAP binding activates transcription in the presence of cAMP. E. coli catabolite activator protein
   4265..5347    -  CDS            lacI: lac repressor; lacI; The lac repressor binds to the lac operator to inhibit transcription in E. coli. This inhibition can be relieved by adding lactose or isopropyl-β-D-thiogalactopyranoside (IPTG).
   5348..5425    -  promoter       lacI promoter: lacI
   5433..5712    -  CDS            TcR (fragment): tetracycline efflux protein; tet; confers resistance to tetracycline
>Addgene plasmid #38942 | BRD4 | addgene full sequence | sequence record 348518 | Addgene NGS Result
TAATACGACTCACTATAGGGGAATTGTGAGCGGATAACAATTCCCCTCTAGAAATAATTTTGTTTAACTT
TAAGAAGGAGATATACATATGCACCATCATCATCATCATTCTTCTGGTGTAGATCTGGGTACCGAGAACC
TGTACTTCCAA
[381 nt withheld, positions 152-532]
TGACAGTAAAGGTGGATACGGATCCGAATTCGAGCTCCGTCGACAAGCTTGCGGCCGCACTCGAGCACCA
CCACCACCACCACTGAGATCCGGCTGCTAACAAAGCCCGAAAGGAAGCTGAGTTGGCTGCTGCCACCGCT
GAGCAATAACTAGCATAACCCCTTGGGGCCTCTAAACGGGTCTTGAGGGGTTTTTTGCTGAAAGGAGGAA
CTATATCCGGATTGGCGAATGGG
[124 nt withheld, positions 766-889]
C
[91 nt withheld, positions 891-981]
A
[49 nt withheld, positions 983-1031]
CCTTTGACGTTGGAGTCCACGTTCTTT
[37 nt withheld, positions 1059-1095]
ACCCTATCTCGGTCTATTCTTTTGATTTATAAGGGATTTTGCCGATTTCGGCCTATTGGTTAAAAAATGA
GCTGATTTAACAAAAATTTAACGCGAATTTTAACAAAATATTAACGCTTACAATTTAGGTGGCACTTTTC
GGGGAAATGTGCGCGGAACCCCTATTTGTTTATTTTTCTAAATACATTCAAATATGTATCCGCTCATGAA
TTAATTCTTAGAAAAACTCATCGAGCATCAAATGAAACTGCAATTTATTCATATCAGGATTATCAATACC
ATATTTTTGAAAAAGCCGTTTCTGTAATGAAGGAGAAAACTCACCGAGGCAGTTCCATAGGATGGCAAGA
TCCTGGTATCGGTCTGCGATTCCGACTCGTCCAACATCAATACAACCTATTAATTTCCCCTCGTCAAAAA
TAAGGTTATCAAGTGAGAAATCACCATGAGTGACGACTGAATCCGGTGAGAATGGCAAAAGTTTATGCAT
TTCTTTCCAGACTTGTTCAACAGGCCAGCCATTACGCTCGTCATCAAAATCACTCGCATCAACCAAACCG
TTATTCATTCGTGATTGCGCCTGAGCGAGACGAAATACGCGATCGCTGTTAAAAGGACAATTACAAACAG
GAATCGAATGCAACCGGCGCAGGAACACTGCCAGCGCATCAACAATATTTTCACCTGAATCAGGATATTC
TTCTAATACCTGGAATGCTGTTTTCCCGGGGATCGCAGTGGTGAGTAACCATGCATCATCAGGAGTACGG
ATAAAATGCTTGATGGTCGGAAGAGGCATAAATTCCGTCAGCCAGTTTAGTCTGACCATCTCATCTGTAA
CATCATTGGCAACGCTACCTTTGCCATGTTTCAGAAACAACTCTGGCGCATCGGGCTTCCCATACAATCG
ATAGATTGTCGCACCTGATTGCCCGACATTATCGCGAGCCCATTTATACCCATATAAATCAGCATCCATG
TTGGAATTTAATCGCGGCCTAGAGCAAGACGTTTCCCGTTGAATATGGCTCATAACACCCCTTGTATTAC
TGTTTATGTAAGCAGACAGTTTTATTGTTCATGACCAAAATCCCTTAACGTGAGTTTTCGTTCCACTGAG
CGTCAGACCCCGTAGAAAAGATCAAAGGATCTTCTTGAGATCCTTTTTTTCTGCGCGTAATCTGCTGCTT
GCAAACAAAAAAACCACCGCTACCAGCGGTGGTTTGTTTGCCGGATCAAGAGCTACCAACTCTTTTTCCG
AAGGTAACTGGCTTCAGCAGAGCGCAGATACCAAATACTGTCCTTCTAGTGTAGCCGTAGTTAGGCCACC
ACTTCAAGAACTCTGTAGCACCGCCTACATACCTCGCTCTGCTAATCCTGTTACCAGTGGCTGCTGCCAG
TGGCGATAAGTCGTGTCTTACCGGGTTGGACTCAAGACGATAGTTACCGGATAAGGCGCAGCGGTCGGGC
TGAACGGGGGGTTCGTGCACACAGCCCAGCTTGGAGCGAACGACCTACACCGAACTGAGATACCTACAGC
GTGAGCTATGAGAAAGCGCCACGCTTCCCGAAGGGAGAAAGGCGGACAGGTATCCGGTAAGCGGCAGGGT
CGGAACAGGAGAGCGCACGAGGGAGCTTCCAGGGGGAAACGCCTGGTATCTTTATAGTCCTGTCGGGTTT
CGCCACCTCTGACTTGAGCGTCGATTTTTGTGATGCTCGTCAGGGGGGCGGAGCCTATGGAAAAACGCCA
GCAACGCGGCCTTTTTACGGTTCCTGGCCTTTTGCTGGCCTTTTGCTCACATGTTCTTTCCTGCGTTATC
CCCTGATTCTGTGGATAACCGTATTACCGCCTTTGAGTGAGCTGATACCGCTCGCCGCAGCCGAACGACC
GAGCGCAGCGAGTCAGTGAGCGAGGAAGCGGAAGAGCGCCTGATGCGGTATTTTCTCCTTACGCATCTGT
GCGGTATTTCACACCGCAATGGTGCACTCTCAGTACAATCTGCTCTGATGCCGCATAGTTAAGCCAGTAT
ACACTCCGCTATCGCTACGTGACTGGGTCATGGCTGCGCCCCGACACCCGCCAACACCCGCTGACGCGCC
CTGACGGGCTTGTCTGCTCCCGGCATCCGCTTACAGACAAGCTGTGACCGTCTCCGGGAGCTGCATGTGT
CAGAGGTTTTCACCGTCATCACCGAAACGCGCGAGGCAGCTGCGGTAAAGCTCATCAGCGTGGTCGTGAA
GCGATTCACAGATGTCTGCCTGTTCATCCGCGTCCAGCTCGTTGAGTTTCTCCAGAAGCGTTAATGTCTG
GCTTCTGATAAAGCGGGCCATGTTAAGGGCGGTTTTTTCCTGTTTGGTCACTGATGCCTCCGTGTAAGGG
GGATTTCTGTTCATGGGGGTAATGATACCGATGAAACGAGAGAGGATGCTCACGATACGGGTTACTGATG
ATGAACATGCCCGGTTACTGGAACGTTGTGAGGGTAAACAACTGGCGGTATGGATGCGGCGGGACCAGAG
AAAAATCACTCAGGGTCAATGCCAGCGCTTCGTTAATACAGATGTAGGTGTTCCACAGGGTAGCCAGCAG
CATCCTGCGATGCAGATCCGGAACATAATGGTGCAGGGCGCTGACTTCCGCGTTTCCAGACTTTACGAAA
CACGGAAACCGAAGACCATTCATGTTGTTGCTCAGGTCGCAGACGTTTTGCAGCAGCAGTCGCTTCACGT
TCGCTCGCGTATCGGTGATTCATTCTGCTAACCAGTAAGGCAACCCCGCCAGCCTAGCCGGGTCCTCAAC
GACAGGAGCACGATCATGCGCACCCGTGGGGCCGCCATGCCGGCGATAATGGCCTGCTTCTCGCCGAAAC
GTTTGGTGGCGGGACCAGTGACGAAGGCTTGAGCGAGGGCGTGCAAGATTCCGAATACCGCAAGCGACAG
GCCGATCATCGTCGCGCTCCAGCGAAAGCGGTCCTCGCCGAAAATGACCCAGAGCGCTGCCGGCACCTGT
CCTACGAGTTGCATGATAAAGAAGACAGTCATAAGTGCGGCGACGATAGTCATGCCCCGCGCCCACCGGA
AGGAGCTGACTGGGTTGAAGGCTCTCAAGGGCATCGGTCGAGATCCCGGTGCCTAATGAGTGAGCTAACT
TACATTAATTGCGTTGCGCTCACTGCCCGCTTTCCAGTCGGGAAACCTGTCGTGCCAGCTGCATTAATGA
ATCGGCCAACGCGCGGGGAGAGGCGGTTTGCGTATTGGGCGCCAGGGTGGTTTTTCTTTTCACCAGTGAG
ACGGGCAACAGCTGATTGCCCTTCACCGCCTGGCCCTGAGAGAGTTGCAGCAAGCGGTCCACGCTGGTTT
GCCCCAGCAGGCGAAAATCCTGTTTGATGGTGGTTAACGGCGGGATATAACATGAGCTGTCTTCGGTATC
GTCGTATCCCACTACCGAGATATCCGCACCAACGCGCAGCCCGGACTCGGTAATGGCGCGCATTGCGCCC
AGCGCCATCTGATCGTTGGCAACCAGCATCGCAGTGGGAACGATGCCCTCATTCAGCATTTGCATGGTTT
GTTGAAAACCGGACATGGCACTCCAGTCGCCTTCCCGTTCCGCTATCGGCTGAATTTGATTGCGAGTGAG
ATATTTATGCCAGCCAGCCAGACGCAGACGCGCCGAGACAGAACTTAATGGGCCCGCTAACAGCGCGATT
TGCTGGTGACCCAATGCGACCAGATGCTCCACGCCCAGTCGCGTACCGTCTTCATGGGAGAAAATAATAC
TGTTGATGGGTGTCTGGTCAGAGACATCAAGAAATAACGCCGGAACATTAGTGCAGGCAGCTTCCACAGC
AATGGCATCCTGGTCATCCAGCGGATAGTTAATGATCAGCCCACTGACGCGTTGCGCGAGAAGATTGTGC
ACCGCCGCTTTACAGGCTTCGACGCCGCTTCGTTCTACCATCGACACCACCACGCTGGCACCCAGTTGAT
CGGCGCGAGATTTAATCGCCGCGACAATTTGCGACGGCGCGTGCAGGGCCAGACTGGAGGTGGCAACGCC
AATCAGCAACGACTGTTTGCCCGCCAGTTGTTGTGCCACGCGGTTGGGAATGTAATTCAGCTCCGCCATC
GCCGCTTCCACTTTTTCCCGCGTTTTCGCAGAAACGTGGCTGGCCTGGTTCACCACGCGGGAAACGGTCT
GATAAGAGACACCGGCATACTCTGCGACATCGTATAACGTTACTGGTTTCACATTCACCACCCTGAATTG
ACTCTCTTCCGGGCGCTATCATGCCATACCGCGAAAGGTTTTGCGCCATTCGATGGTGTCCGGGATCTCG
ACGCTCTCCCTTATGCGACTCCTGCATTAGGAAGCAGCCCAGTAGTAGGTTGAGGCCGTTGAGCACCGCC
GCCGCAAGGAATGGTGCATGCAAGGAGATGGCGCCCAACAGTCCCCCGGCCACGGGGCCTGCCACCATAC
CCACGCCGAAACAAGCGCTCATGAGCCCGAAGTGGCGAGCCCGATCTTCCCCATCGGTGATGTCGGCGAT
ATAGGCGCCAGCAACCGCACCTGTGGCGCCGGTGATGCCGGCCACGATGCGTCCGGCGTAGAGGATCGAG
ATCTCGATCCCGCGAAAT
