>Addgene plasmid #38942 | BRD4 | depositor partial sequence | sequence record 49000 | BRD4 sequence 472 bps
ATGCACCATCATCATCATCATTCTTCTGGTGTAGATCTGGGTACCGAGAACCTGTACTTCCAA
[381 nt withheld, positions 64-444]
TGACAGTAAAGGTGGATACGGATCCGAA
