>Addgene plasmid #38942 | BRD4 | addgene partial sequence | sequence record 51723 | T7 5'-TAATACGACTCACTATAGGG-3'
AATAATTTTGTTTAACTTTAAGAAGGAGATATACATATGCACCATCATCATCATCATTCTTCTGGTGTAG
ATCTGGGTACCGAGAACCTGTACTTCCAA
[381 nt withheld, positions 100-480]
TGACAGTAAAGGTGGATACGGATCCGAATTCGAGCTCCGTCGACAAGCTTGCGGCCGCACTCGAGCACCA
CCACCACCACCACTGAGATCCGGCTGCTAACAAAGCCCGAAAGGAAGCTGAGTTGGCTGCTGCCACCGCT
GAGCAATAACTAGCATAACCCCTTGGGGCCTCTAAACGGGTCTTGAGGGGTTTTTTGCTGAAAGGAGGAA
CTATATCCGGATTGGCGAATGGGACGCGCCCTGTAGCGGCGCATTAAGCGCGGC
